>Addgene plasmid #12813 | DCT.VV.Orf125 | addgene partial sequence | sequence record 19202 | T7 5'-TAATACGACTCACTATAGGG-3'
GTACCCTTCACCGAATTCCAGCTGACCACCATGAGATCGGACGAGGATGCTAAATTTATAGAACATTTGG
GCGAGGGTATCAAGGAGGATGAAACCGTTAGTACCATAGATGGTAGAATCGCCACTCTACAGAAAGTCCT
TCATGTGACTGATACTAATAAATTTGATAATTATAGGTTCACTTGTGTCCTCACTACGATAGATGGCGTT
TCAAAAAAGAATATTTGGCTGAAGTAGGCAATTCCCGGGGATCCGAATAAAGGGTCAAGACAATTCTGCA
GATATCCAGCACAGTGGCGGCCGCTCGAGTCTAGAGGGCCCGCGGTTCGAAGGTAAGCCTATCCCTAACC
CTCTCCTCGGTCTCGATTCTACGCGTACCGGTCATCATCACCATCACCATTGAGTTTAAACCCGCTGATC
AGCCTCGACTGTGCCTTCTAGTTGCCAGCCATCTGTTGTTTGCCCCTCCCCCGTGCCTTCCTTGACCCTG
GAAGGTGCCACTCCCACTGTCCTTTCCTAATAAAATGAGGAAATTGCATCGCATTGTCTGAGTAGGTGTC
ATTCTATTCTGGGGGG
