[The description below was written by a language model from this plasmid's Addgene catalogue record.]
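Description:
DCT.VV.Orf125 is a mammalian expression plasmid built on the commercial pcDNA 3.1D V5-His-TOPO backbone (about 5.5 kb without insert) and carrying a short, 207 bp open reading frame from vaccinia virus, designated VV.Orf125 within its library and also listed as VV_WR_013. It is maintained in E. coli as a high-copy plasmid under ampicillin selection, and it carries a neomycin resistance marker so that transfected mammalian cells can be selected with G418. The insert is recorded as flanked by intact BamHI sites on both sides and can be read from the universal T7 primer site upstream of the cloning position. No feature table accompanies the record, so the promoter and tag configuration are not explicitly stated. Vectors of this backbone family generally drive expression from a CMV promoter and offer C-terminal V5 and polyhistidine tags, but whether this ORF is in frame with those tags is not documented here.

The plasmid belongs to a library of individually cloned vaccinia virus ORFs assembled for screening, associated with work identifying poxvirus CD8+ T cell determinants to guide the design and evaluation of smallpox vaccines. In that context, each ORF is expressed in mammalian cells so that its product can be tested as a source of T cell epitopes. The plasmid and insert names apply only within this library. Correspondence to the Copenhagen and WR strain ORF names is given in a supplementary spreadsheet supplied with the kit. The depositors caution that the clones were made for screening and may differ from the canonical gene sequence, so the insert should be checked against the available quality-control sequencing before use.
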