Addgene plasmid #12813: DCT.VV.Orf125
Purpose: This plasmid was designed for screening purposes and may contain discrepancies relative to the current canonical GenBank version of the gene.
Depositing lab: Jack Bennink & Jon Yewdell. Depositing organization: National Institute of Allergy and Infectious Diseases (NIAID). Publication: Identification of poxvirus CD8+ T cell determinants to enable rational design and characterization of smallpox vaccines. Tscharke DC, Karupiah G, Zhou J, Palmore T, Irvine KR, Haeryfar SM, Williams S, Sidney J, Sette A, Bennink JR, Yewdell JW. J Exp Med. 2005 January 3; 201(1): 95–104. 10.1084/jem.20041912 PubMed 15623576.
Backbone
  Vector backbone: pcDNA 3.1D V5-His-TOPO
  Backbone manufacturer: Invitrogen
  Backbone size w/o insert (bp): 5514
  Vector type: Mammalian Expression
  Selectable markers: Neomycin (select with G418)
Growth in bacteria
  Bacterial resistance: Ampicillin, 100 μg/mL
  Growth temperature: 37°C
  Growth strain: DH5alpha
  Copy number: High Copy
Gene/Insert
  Gene/Insert name: VV.Orf125 (alt name: VV_WR_013)
  Species: Vaccinia Virus
  Insert size (bp): 207
  Cloning method: Restriction Enzyme; 5′ cloning site BamHI (not destroyed); 3′ cloning site BamHI (not destroyed)
  Sequencing primers: 5′ Universal T7
Terms and licenses: Academic/Nonprofit Terms; Industry Terms: Not Available to Industry
Depositor comments: Please see the Vaccinia kit page ( https://www.addgene.org/vvorf/ ) for more information. The kit page contains the supplemental VVOrfData spreadsheet, which includes important information about this plasmid. The plasmid and insert names provided here relate only to this library. The name of the ORF (if present) in VACV strain Copenhagen and the name of the ORF (if annotated) in VACV strain WR sequence can be found in VVOrfData spreadsheet. Please note that the amino acid sequence given for each ORF in the spreadsheet may contain some errors. Additionally, changes from the expected sequence may be present in these plasmids. Please see Addgene's quality control sequence and sequencing notes in the VVOrfData spreadsheet before ordering this plasmid.
How to cite: DCT.VV.Orf125 was a gift from Jack Bennink & Jon Yewdell (Addgene plasmid # 12813 ; http://n2t.net/addgene:12813 ; RRID:Addgene_12813)
